Addgene plasmid #64627: SmoM2 (W535L)-pcw107
Purpose: when used to produce lentivirus, express physiological levels of insert
Depositing lab: David Sabatini & Kris Wood. Depositing organization: Whitehead Institute for Biomedical Research. Publication: Systematic identification of signaling pathways with potential to confer anticancer drug resistance. Martz CA, Ottina KA, Singleton KR, Jasper JS, Wardell SE, Peraza-Penton A, Anderson GR, Winter PS, Wang T, Alley HM, Kwong LN, Cooper ZA, Tetzlaff M, Chen PL, Rathmell JC, Flaherty KT, Wargo JA, McDonnell DP, Sabatini DM, Wood KC. Sci Signal. 2014 Dec 23;7(357):ra121. doi: 10.1126/scisignal.aaa1877. PubMed 25538079.
Backbone
  Vector backbone: pcw107 (V5)
  Backbone manufacturer: John Doench/Kathleen Ottina
  Backbone size w/o insert (bp): 9240
  Vector type: Lentiviral
  Selectable markers: Puromycin
Growth in bacteria
  Bacterial resistance: Ampicillin, 100 μg/mL
  Growth temperature: 37°C
  Growth strain: Stbl3
  Copy number: Unknown
Gene/Insert
  Gene/Insert name: SMO (alt name: NM_005631.4)
  Species: H. sapiens (human)
  Insert size (bp): 2264
  Mutation: W535L
  Entrez Gene: SMO (a.k.a. CRJS, FZD11, Gx, PHLS, SMOH)
  Promoter: PGK
  Cloning method: Gateway Cloning
  Sequencing primers: 5′ hPGK-F; 3′ WPRE-R
Resource information
  A portion of this plasmid was derived from a plasmid made by: Cliff Tabin (Addgene plasmid # 14016)
Terms and licenses: Academic/Nonprofit Terms; Industry Terms: Not Available to Industry
Depositor comments: TGTG (N-term barcode, 17 nt upstream of CDS start). Working name: CTK-J2-STOP
How to cite: SmoM2 (W535L)-pcw107 was a gift from David Sabatini & Kris Wood (Addgene plasmid # 64627 ; http://n2t.net/addgene:64627 ; RRID:Addgene_64627)
