[The description below was written by a language model from this plasmid's Addgene catalogue record.]
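Description:
SmoM2 (W535L)-pcw107 is a lentiviral expression plasmid built on the pcw107 (V5) backbone, a roughly 9.2 kb transfer vector. It is propagated in bacteria under ampicillin selection, and transduced mammalian cells are selected with puromycin. The record gives no feature table, so the origin of replication, the LTR configuration and the promoter driving the puromycin marker are not stated. A WPRE-directed 3′ sequencing primer implies that this post-transcriptional enhancer element lies downstream of the insert.

The payload is human SMO (Smoothened, about 2.3 kb), the seven-pass transmembrane transducer of Hedgehog signalling. It carries the W535L substitution known as SmoM2, generally understood to be an oncogenic, constitutively active allele that signals independently of ligand. The insert was introduced by Gateway recombination, and part of it derives from an earlier deposited plasmid. Expression is driven by the PGK promoter, a moderate-strength constitutive promoter, consistent with the stated aim of producing physiological rather than strongly overexpressed levels of the protein after viral delivery. A short nucleotide barcode sits just upstream of the coding sequence. The depositor's working name includes "STOP", which suggests that the open reading frame keeps its stop codon and is not fused to the backbone's V5 tag, although the record does not say so explicitly.

The construct is packaged into lentivirus and used to stably activate the Hedgehog pathway in target cells. It comes from a study that used pathway-activating constructs to systematically identify signalling pathways able to confer resistance to anticancer drugs.
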