>Addgene plasmid #64627 | SmoM2 (W535L)-pcw107 | depositor partial sequence | sequence record 108696 | Depositor Insert Sequence
ATGGCCGCTGCCCGCCCAGCGCGGGGGCCGGAGCTCCCGCTCCTGGGGCTGCTGCTGCTGCTGCTGCTGG
GGGACCCGGGCCGGGGGGCGGCCTCGAGCGGGAACGCGACCGGGCCTGGGCCTCGGAGCGCGGGCGGGAG
CGCGAGGAGGAGCGCGGCGGTGACTGGCCCTCCGCCGCCGCTGAGCCACTGCGGCCGGGCTGCCCCCTGT
GAGCCGCTGCGCTACAACGTGTGCCTGGGCTCGGTGCTGCCCTACGGGGCCACCTCCACACTGCTGGCCG
GAGACTCGGACTCCCAGGAGGAAGCGCACGGCAAGCTCGTGCTCTGGTCGGGCCTCCGGAATGCCCCCCG
CTGCTGGGCAGTGATCCAGCCCCTGCTGTGTGCCGTATACATGCCCAAGTGTGAGAATGACCGGGTGGAG
CTGCCCAGCCGTACCCTCTGCCAGGCCACCCGAGGCCCCTGTGCCATCGTGGAGAGGGAGCGGGGCTGGC
CTGACTTCCTGCGCTGCACTCCTGACCGCTTCCCTGAAGGCTGCACGAATGAGGTGCAGAACATCAAGTT
CAACAGTTCAGGCCAGTGCGAAGTGCCCTTGGTTCGGACAGACAACCCCAAGAGCTGGTACGAGGACGTG
GAGGGCTGCGGCATCCAGTGCCAGAACCCGCTCTTCACAGAGGCTGAGCACCAGGACATGCACAGCTACA
TCGCGGCCTTCGGGGCCGTCACGGGCCTCTGCACGCTCTTCACCCTGGCCACATTCGTGGCTGACTGGCG
GAACTCGAATCGCTACCCTGCTGTTATTCTCTTCTACGTCAATGCGTGCTTCTTTGTGGGCAGCATTGGC
TGGCTGGCCCAGTTCATGGATGGTGCCCGCCGAGAGATCGTCTGCCGTGCAGATGGCACCATGAGGCTTG
GGGAGCCCACCTCCAATGAGACTCTGTCCTGCGTCATCATCTTTGTCATCGTGTACTACGCCCTGATGGC
TGGTGTGGTTTGGTTTGTGGTCCTCACCTATGCCTGGCACACTTCCTTCAAAGCCCTGGGCACCACCTAC
CAGCCTCTCTCGGGCAAGACCTCCTACTTCCACCTGCTCACCTGGTCACTCCCCTTTGTCCTCACTGTGG
CAATCCTTGCTGTGGCGCAGGTGGATGGGGACTCTGTGAGTGGCATTTGTTTTGTGGGCTACAAGAACTA
CCGATACCGTGCGGGCTTCGTGCTGGCCCCAATCGGCCTGGTGCTCATCGTGGGAGGCTACTTCCTCATC
CGAGGAGTCATGACTCTGTTCTCCATCAAGAGCAACCACCCCGGGCTGCTGAGTGAGAAGGCTGCCAGCA
AGATCAACGAGACCATGCTGCGCCTGGGCATTTTTGGCTTCCTGGCCTTTGGCTTTGTGCTCATTACCTT
CAGCTGCCACTTCTACGACTTCTTCAACCAGGCTGAGTGGGAGCGCAGCTTCCGGGACTATGTGCTATGT
CAGGCCAATGTGACCATCGGGCTGCCCACCAAGCAGCCCATCCCTGACTGTGAGATCAAGAATCGCCCGA
GCCTTCTGGTGGAGAAGATCAACCTGTTTGCCATGTTTGGAACTGGCATCGCCATGAGCACCTTGGTCTG
GACCAAGGCCACGCTGCTCATCTGGAGGCGTACCTGGTGCAGGTTGACTGGGCAGAGTGACGATGAGCCA
AAGCGGATCAAGAAGAGCAAGATGATTGCCAAGGCCTTCTCTAAGCGGCACGAGCTCCTGCAGAACCCAG
GCCAGGAGCTGTCCTTCAGCATGCACACTGTGTCCCACGACGGGCCCGTGGCGGGCTTGGCCTTTGACCT
CAATGAGCCCTCAGCTGATGTCTCCTCTGCCTGGGCCCAGCATGTCACCAAGATGGTGGCTCGGAGAGGA
GCCATACTGCCCCAGGATATTTCTGTCACCCCTGTGGCAACTCCAGTGCCCCCAGAGGAACAAGCCAACC
TGTGGCTGGTTGAGGCAGAGATCTCCCCAGAGCTGCAGAAGCGCCTGGGCCGGAAGAAGAAGAGGAGGAA
GAGGAAGAAGGAGGTGTGCCCGCTGGCGCCGCCCCCTGAGCTTCACCCCCCTGCCCCTGCCCCCAGTACC
ATTCCTCGACTGCCTCAGCTGCCCCGGCAGAAATGCCTGGTGGCTGCAGGTGCCTGGGGAGCTGGGGACT
CTTGCCGACAGGGAGCGTGGACCCTGGTCTCCAACCCATTCTGCCCAGAGCCCAGTCCCCCTCAGGATCC
ATTTCTGCCCAGTGCACCGGCCCC
