>Addgene plasmid #64627 | SmoM2 (W535L)-pcw107 | addgene partial sequence | sequence record 110826 | hPGK-F 5'-GTGTTCCGCATTCTGCAAG-3'
TCTCTCCCCAGGGGCTAGCATCGATGGATCAACAAGTTTGTACAAAAAAGTTGGCTGTGGCGGCGGCGGC
ACCATGGCCGCTGCCCGCCCAGCGCGGGGGCCGGAGCTCCCGCTCCTGGGGCTGCTGCTGCTGCTGCTGC
TGGGGGACCCGGGCCGGGGGGCGGCCTCGAGCGGGAACGCGACCGGGCCTGGGCCTCGGAGCGCGGGCGG
GAGCGCGAGGAGGAGCGCGGCGGTGACTGGCCCTCCGCCGCCGCTGAGCCACTGCGGCCGGGCTGCCCCC
TGCGAGCCGCTGCGCTACAACGTGTGCCTGGGCTCGGTGCTGCCCTACGGGGCCACCTCCACACTGCTGG
CCGGAGACTCGGACTCCCAGGAGGAAGCGCACGGCAAGCTCGTGCTCTGGTCGGGCCTCCGGAATGCCCC
CCGCTGCTGGGCAGTGATCCAGCCCCTGCTGTGTGCCGTATACATGCCCAAGTGTGAGAATGACCGGGTG
GAGCTGCCCAGCCGTACCCTCTGCCAGGCCACCCGAGGCCCCTGTGCCATCGTGGAGAGGGAGCGGGGCT
GGCCTGACTTCCTGCGCTGCACTCCTGACCGCTTCCCTGAAGGCTGCACGAATGAGGTGCAGAACATCAA
GTTCAACAGTTCAGGCCAGTGCGAAGTGCCCTTGGTTCGGACAGAC
