>Addgene plasmid #64627 | SmoM2 (W535L)-pcw107 | addgene partial sequence | sequence record 110829 | WPRE-R 5'-CATAGCGTAAAAGGAGCAACA-3'
GGGGCCGGTGCACTGGGCAGAAATGGATCCTGAGGGGGACTGGGCTCTGGGCAGAATGGGTTGGAGACCA
GGGTCCACGCTCCCTGTCGGCAAGAGTCCCCAGCTCCCCAGGCACCTGCAGCCACCAGGCATTTCTGCCG
GGGCAGCTGAGGCAGTCGAGGAATGGTACTGGGGGCAGGGGCAGGGGGGTGAAGCTCAGGGGGCGGCGCC
AGCGGGCACACCTCCTTCTTCCTCTTCCTCCTCTTCTTCTTCCGGCCCAGGCGCTTCTGCAGCTCTGGGG
AGATCTCTGCCTCAACCAGCCACAGGTTGGCTTGTTCCTCTGGGGGCACTGGAGTTGCCACAGGGGTGAC
AGAAATATCCTGGGGCAGTATGGCTCCTCTCCGAGCCACCATCTTGGTGACATGCTGGGCCCAGGCAGAG
GAGACATCAGCTGAGGGCTCATTGAGGTCAAAGGCCAAGCCCGCCACGGGCCCGTCGTGGGACACAGTGT
GCATGCTG
