>Addgene plasmid #64627 | SmoM2 (W535L)-pcw107 | addgene partial sequence | sequence record 111734 | hSmoM2-F 5'-GCTTCCGGGACTATGTGCTA-3'
TGACTGTGAGATCAAGAATCGCCCGAGCCTTCTGGTGGAGAAGATCAACCTGTTTGCCATGTTTGGAACT
GGCATCGCCATGAGCACCTTGGTCTGGACCAAGGCCACGCTGCTCATCTGGAGGCGTACCTGGTGCAGGT
TGACTGGGCAGAGTGACGATGAGCCAAAGCGGATCAAGAAGAGCAAGATGATTGCCAAGGCCTTCTCTAA
GCGGCACGAGCTCCTGCAGAACCCAGGCCAGGAGCTGTCCTTCAGCATGCACACTGTGTCCCACGACGGG
CCCGTGGCGGGCTTGGCCTTTGACCTCAATGAGCCCTCAGCTGATGTCTCCTCTGCCTGGGCCCAGCATG
TCACCAAGATGGTGGCTCGGAGAGGAGCCATACTGCCCCAGGATATTTCTGTCACCCCTGTGGCAACTCC
AGTGCCCCCAGAGGAACAAGCCAACCTGTGGCTGGTTGAGGCAGAGATCTCCCCAGAGCTGCAGAAGCGC
CTGGGCCGGAAGAAGAAGAGGAGGAAGAGGAAGAAGGAGGTGTGCCCGCTGGCGCCGCCCCCTGAGCTTC
ACCCCCCTGCCCCTGCCCCCAGTACCATTCCTCGACTGCCTCAGCTGCCCCGGCAG
